>Addgene plasmid #104045 | PX458_ZNF511_2 | addgene full sequence | sequence record 200063 | Addgene NGS Result
TTTTGCTCACATGTGAGGGCCTATTTCCCATGATTCCTTCATATTTGCATATACGATACAAGGCTGTTAG
AGAGATAATTGGAATTAATTTGACTGTAAACACAAAGATATTAGTACAAAATACGTGACGTAGAAAGTAA
TAATTTCTTGGGTAGTTTGCAGTTTTAAAATTATGTTTTAAAATGGACTATCATATGCTTACCGTAACTT
GAAAGTATTTCGATTTCTTGGCTTTATATATCTTGTGGAAAGGACGAAACACCGTAGACTCAGAAAAGGA
GTGGTTTTAGAGCTAGAAATAGCAAGTTAAAATAAGGCTAGTCCGTTATCAACTTGAAAAAGTGGCACCG
AGTCGGTGCTTTTTTGTTTTAGAGCTAGAAATAGCAAGTTAAAATAAGGCTAGTCCGTTTTTAGCGCGTG
CGCCAATTCTGCAGACAAATGGCTCTAGAGGTACCCGTTACATAACTTACGGTAAATGGCCCGCCTGGCT
GACCGCCCAACGACCCCCGCCCATTGACGTCAATAGTAACGCCAATAGGGACTTTCCATTGACGTCAATG
GGTGGAGTATTTACGGTAAACTGCCCACTTGGCAGTACATCAAGTGTATCATATGCCAAGTACGCCCCCT
ATTGACGTCAATGACGGTAAATGGCCCGCCTGGCATTGTGCCCAGTACATGACCTTATGGGACTTTCCTA
CTTGGCAGTACATCTACGTATTAGTCATCGCTATTACCATGGTCGAGGTGAGCCCCACGTTCTGCTTCAC
TCTCCCCATCTCCCCCCCCTCCCCACCCCCAATTTTGTATTTATTTATTTTTTAATTATTTTGTGCAGCG
ATGGGGGCGGGGGGGGGGGGGGGGCGCGCGCCAGGCGGGGCGGGGCGGGGCGAGGGGCGGGGCGGGGCGA
GGCGGAGAGGTGCGGCGGCAGCCAATCAGAGCGGCGCGCTCCGAAAGTTTCCTTTTATGGCGAGGCGGCG
GCGGCGGCGGCCCTATAAAAAGCGAAGCGCGCGGCGGGCGGGAGTCGCTGCGCGCTGCCTTCGCCCCGTG
CCCCGCTCCGCCGCCGCCTCGCGCCGCCCGCCCCGGCTCTGACTGACCGCGTTACTCCCACAGGTGAGCG
GGCGGGACGGCCCTTCTCCTCCGGGCTGTAATTAGCTGAGCAAGAGGTAAGGGTTTAAGGGATGGTTGGT
TGGTGGGGTATTAATGTTTAATTACCTGGAGCACCTGCCTGAAATCACTTTTTTTCAGGTTGGACCGGTG
CCACCATGGACTATAAGGACCACGACGGAGACTACAAGGATCATGATATTGATTACAAAGACGATGACGA
TAAGATGGCCCCAAAGAAGAAGCGGAAGGTCGGTATCCACGGAGTCCCAGCAGCCGACAAGAAGTACAGC
ATCGGCCTGGACATCGGCACCAACTCTGTGGGCTGGGCCGTGATCACCGACGAGTACAAGGTGCCCAGCA
AGAAATTCAAGGTGCTGGGCAACACCGACCGGCACAGCATCAAGAAGAACCTGATCGGAGCCCTGCTGTT
CGACAGCGGCGAAACAGCCGAGGCCACCCGGCTGAAGAGAACCGCCAGAAGAAGATACACCAGACGGAAG
AACCGGATCTGCTATCTGCAAGAGATCTTCAGCAACGAGATGGCCAAGGTGGACGACAGCTTCTTCCACA
GACTGGAAGAGTCCTTCCTGGTGGAAGAGGATAAGAAGCACGAGCGGCACCCCATCTTCGGCAACATCGT
GGACGAGGTGGCCTACCACGAGAAGTACCCCACCATCTACCACCTGAGAAAGAAACTGGTGGACAGCACC
GACAAGGCCGACCTGCGGCTGATCTATCTGGCCCTGGCCCACATGATCAAGTTCCGGGGCCACTTCCTGA
TCGAGGGCGACCTGAACCCCGACAACAGCGACGTGGACAAGCTGTTCATCCAGCTGGTGCAGACCTACAA
CCAGCTGTTCGAGGAAAACCCCATCAACGCCAGCGGCGTGGACGCCAAGGCCATCCTGTCTGCCAGACTG
AGCAAGAGCAGACGGCTGGAAAATCTGATCGCCCAGCTGCCCGGCGAGAAGAAGAATGGCCTGTTCGGAA
ACCTGATTGCCCTGAGCCTGGGCCTGACCCCCAACTTCAAGAGCAACTTCGACCTGGCCGAGGATGCCAA
ACTGCAGCTGAGCAAGGACACCTACGACGACGACCTGGACAACCTGCTGGCCCAGATCGGCGACCAGTAC
GCCGACCTGTTTCTGGCCGCCAAGAACCTGTCCGACGCCATCCTGCTGAGCGACATCCTGAGAGTGAACA
CCGAGATCACCAAGGCCCCCCTGAGCGCCTCTATGATCAAGAGATACGACGAGCACCACCAGGACCTGAC
CCTGCTGAAAGCTCTCGTGCGGCAGCAGCTGCCTGAGAAGTACAAAGAGATTTTCTTCGACCAGAGCAAG
AACGGCTACGCCGGCTACATTGACGGCGGAGCCAGCCAGGAAGAGTTCTACAAGTTCATCAAGCCCATCC
TGGAAAAGATGGACGGCACCGAGGAACTGCTCGTGAAGCTGAACAGAGAGGACCTGCTGCGGAAGCAGCG
GACCTTCGACAACGGCAGCATCCCCCACCAGATCCACCTGGGAGAGCTGCACGCCATTCTGCGGCGGCAG
GAAGATTTTTACCCATTCCTGAAGGACAACCGGGAAAAGATCGAGAAGATCCTGACCTTCCGCATCCCCT
ACTACGTGGGCCCTCTGGCCAGGGGAAACAGCAGATTCGCCTGGATGACCAGAAAGAGCGAGGAAACCAT
CACCCCCTGGAACTTCGAGGAAGTGGTGGACAAGGGCGCTTCCGCCCAGAGCTTCATCGAGCGGATGACC
AACTTCGATAAGAACCTGCCCAACGAGAAGGTGCTGCCCAAGCACAGCCTGCTGTACGAGTACTTCACCG
TGTATAACGAGCTGACCAAAGTGAAATACGTGACCGAGGGAATGAGAAAGCCCGCCTTCCTGAGCGGCGA
GCAGAAAAAGGCCATCGTGGACCTGCTGTTCAAGACCAACCGGAAAGTGACCGTGAAGCAGCTGAAAGAG
GACTACTTCAAGAAAATCGAGTGCTTCGACTCCGTGGAAATCTCCGGCGTGGAAGATCGGTTCAACGCCT
CCCTGGGCACATACCACGATCTGCTGAAAATTATCAAGGACAAGGACTTCCTGGACAATGAGGAAAACGA
GGACATTCTGGAAGATATCGTGCTGACCCTGACACTGTTTGAGGACAGAGAGATGATCGAGGAACGGCTG
AAAACCTATGCCCACCTGTTCGACGACAAAGTGATGAAGCAGCTGAAGCGGCGGAGATACACCGGCTGGG
GCAGGCTGAGCCGGAAGCTGATCAACGGCATCCGGGACAAGCAGTCCGGCAAGACAATCCTGGATTTCCT
GAAGTCCGACGGCTTCGCCAACAGAAACTTCATGCAGCTGATCCACGACGACAGCCTGACCTTTAAAGAG
GACATCCAGAAAGCCCAGGTGTCCGGCCAGGGCGATAGCCTGCACGAGCACATTGCCAATCTGGCCGGCA
GCCCCGCCATTAAGAAGGGCATCCTGCAGACAGTGAAGGTGGTGGACGAGCTCGTGAAAGTGATGGGCCG
GCACAAGCCCGAGAACATCGTGATCGAAATGGCCAGAGAGAACCAGACCACCCAGAAGGGACAGAAGAAC
AGCCGCGAGAGAATGAAGCGGATCGAAGAGGGCATCAAAGAGCTGGGCAGCCAGATCCTGAAAGAACACC
CCGTGGAAAACACCCAGCTGCAGAACGAGAAGCTGTACCTGTACTACCTGCAGAATGGGCGGGATATGTA
CGTGGACCAGGAACTGGACATCAACCGGCTGTCCGACTACGATGTGGACCATATCGTGCCTCAGAGCTTT
CTGAAGGACGACTCCATCGACAACAAGGTGCTGACCAGAAGCGACAAGAACCGGGGCAAGAGCGACAACG
TGCCCTCCGAAGAGGTCGTGAAGAAGATGAAGAACTACTGGCGGCAGCTGCTGAACGCCAAGCTGATTAC
CCAGAGAAAGTTCGACAATCTGACCAAGGCCGAGAGAGGCGGCCTGAGCGAACTGGATAAGGCCGGCTTC
ATCAAGAGACAGCTGGTGGAAACCCGGCAGATCACAAAGCACGTGGCACAGATCCTGGACTCCCGGATGA
ACACTAAGTACGACGAGAATGACAAGCTGATCCGGGAAGTGAAAGTGATCACCCTGAAGTCCAAGCTGGT
GTCCGATTTCCGGAAGGATTTCCAGTTTTACAAAGTGCGCGAGATCAACAACTACCACCACGCCCACGAC
GCCTACCTGAACGCCGTCGTGGGAACCGCCCTGATCAAAAAGTACCCTAAGCTGGAAAGCGAGTTCGTGT
ACGGCGACTACAAGGTGTACGACGTGCGGAAGATGATCGCCAAGAGCGAGCAGGAAATCGGCAAGGCTAC
CGCCAAGTACTTCTTCTACAGCAACATCATGAACTTTTTCAAGACCGAGATTACCCTGGCCAACGGCGAG
ATCCGGAAGCGGCCTCTGATCGAGACAAACGGCGAAACCGGGGAGATCGTGTGGGATAAGGGCCGGGATT
TTGCCACCGTGCGGAAAGTGCTGAGCATGCCCCAAGTGAATATCGTGAAAAAGACCGAGGTGCAGACAGG
CGGCTTCAGCAAAGAGTCTATCCTGCCCAAGAGGAACAGCGATAAGCTGATCGCCAGAAAGAAGGACTGG
GACCCTAAGAAGTACGGCGGCTTCGACAGCCCCACCGTGGCCTATTCTGTGCTGGTGGTGGCCAAAGTGG
AAAAGGGCAAGTCCAAGAAACTGAAGAGTGTGAAAGAGCTGCTGGGGATCACCATCATGGAAAGAAGCAG
CTTCGAGAAGAATCCCATCGACTTTCTGGAAGCCAAGGGCTACAAAGAAGTGAAAAAGGACCTGATCATC
AAGCTGCCTAAGTACTCCCTGTTCGAGCTGGAAAACGGCCGGAAGAGAATGCTGGCCTCTGCCGGCGAAC
TGCAGAAGGGAAACGAACTGGCCCTGCCCTCCAAATATGTGAACTTCCTGTACCTGGCCAGCCACTATGA
GAAGCTGAAGGGCTCCCCCGAGGATAATGAGCAGAAACAGCTGTTTGTGGAACAGCACAAGCACTACCTG
GACGAGATCATCGAGCAGATCAGCGAGTTCTCCAAGAGAGTGATCCTGGCCGACGCTAATCTGGACAAAG
TGCTGTCCGCCTACAACAAGCACCGGGATAAGCCCATCAGAGAGCAGGCCGAGAATATCATCCACCTGTT
TACCCTGACCAATCTGGGAGCCCCTGCCGCCTTCAAGTACTTTGACACCACCATCGACCGGAAGAGGTAC
ACCAGCACCAAAGAGGTGCTGGACGCCACCCTGATCCACCAGAGCATCACCGGCCTGTACGAGACACGGA
TCGACCTGTCTCAGCTGGGAGGCGACAAAAGGCCGGCGGCCACGAAAAAGGCCGGCCAGGCAAAAAAGAA
AAAGGAATTCGGCAGTGGAGAGGGCAGAGGAAGTCTGCTAACATGCGGTGACGTCGAGGAGAATCCTGGC
CCAGTGAGCAAGGGCGAGGAGCTGTTCACCGGGGTGGTGCCCATCCTGGTCGAGCTGGACGGCGACGTAA
ACGGCCACAAGTTCAGCGTGTCCGGCGAGGGCGAGGGCGATGCCACCTACGGCAAGCTGACCCTGAAGTT
CATCTGCACCACCGGCAAGCTGCCCGTGCCCTGGCCCACCCTCGTGACCACCCTGACCTACGGCGTGCAG
TGCTTCAGCCGCTACCCCGACCACATGAAGCAGCACGACTTCTTCAAGTCCGCCATGCCCGAAGGCTACG
TCCAGGAGCGCACCATCTTCTTCAAGGACGACGGCAACTACAAGACCCGCGCCGAGGTGAAGTTCGAGGG
CGACACCCTGGTGAACCGCATCGAGCTGAAGGGCATCGACTTCAAGGAGGACGGCAACATCCTGGGGCAC
AAGCTGGAGTACAACTACAACAGCCACAACGTCTATATCATGGCCGACAAGCAGAAGAACGGCATCAAGG
TGAACTTCAAGATCCGCCACAACATCGAGGACGGCAGCGTGCAGCTCGCCGACCACTACCAGCAGAACAC
CCCCATCGGCGACGGCCCCGTGCTGCTGCCCGACAACCACTACCTGAGCACCCAGTCCGCCCTGAGCAAA
GACCCCAACGAGAAGCGCGATCACATGGTCCTGCTGGAGTTCGTGACCGCCGCCGGGATCACTCTCGGCA
TGGACGAGCTGTACAAGGAATTCTAACTAGAGCTCGCTGATCAGCCTCGACTGTGCCTTCTAGTTGCCAG
CCATCTGTTGTTTGCCCCTCCCCCGTGCCTTCCTTGACCCTGGAAGGTGCCACTCCCACTGTCCTTTCCT
AATAAAATGAGGAAATTGCATCGCATTGTCTGAGTAGGTGTCATTCTATTCTGGGGGGTGGGGTGGGGCA
GGACAGCAAGGGGGAGGATTGGGAAGAGAATAGCAGGCATGCTGGGGAGCGGCCGCAGGAACCCCTAGTG
ATGGAGTTGGCCACTCCCTCTCTGCGCGCTCGCTCGCTCACTGAGGCCGGGCGACCAAAGGTCGCCCGAC
GCCCGGGCTTTGCCCGGGCGGCCTCAGTGAGCGAGCGAGCGCGCAGCTGCCTGCAGGGGCGCCTGATGCG
GTATTTTCTCCTTACGCATCTGTGCGGTATTTCACACCGCATA
[95 nt withheld, positions 6764-6858]
T
[46 nt withheld, positions 6860-6905]
C
[141 nt withheld, positions 6907-7047]
CCTTTGACGTTGGAGTCCACGTTCTTT
[37 nt withheld, positions 7075-7111]
ACTCTATCTCGGGCTATTCTTTTGATTTATAAGGGATTTTGCCGATTTCGGTCTATTGGTTAAAAAATGA
GCTGATTTAACAAAAATTTAACGCGAATTTTAACAAAATATTAACGTTTACAATTTTATGGTGCACTCTC
AGTACAATCTGCTCTGATGCCGCATAGTTAAGCCAGCCCCGACACCCGCCAACACCCGCTGACGCGCCCT
GACGGGCTTGTCTGCTCCCGGCATCCGCTTACAGACAAGCTGTGACCGTCTCCGGGAGCTGCATGTGTCA
GAGGTTTTCACCGTCATCACCGAAACGCGCGAGACGAAAGGGCCTCGTGATACGCCTATTTTTATAGGTT
AATGTCATGATAATAATGGTTTCTTAGACGTCAGGTGGCACTTTTCGGGGAAATGTGCGCGGAACCCCTA
TTTGTTTATTTTTCTAAATACATTCAAATATGTATCCGCTCATGAGACAATAACCCTGATAAATGCTTCA
ATAATATTGAAAAAGGAAGAGTATGAGTATTCAACATTTCCGTGTCGCCCTTATTCCCTTTTTTGCGGCA
TTTTGCCTTCCTGTTTTTGCTCACCCAGAAACGCTGGTGAAAGTAAAAGATGCTGAAGATCAGTTGGGTG
CACGAGTGGGTTACATCGAACTGGATCTCAACAGCGGTAAGATCCTTGAGAGTTTTCGCCCCGAAGAACG
TTTTCCAATGATGAGCACTTTTAAAGTTCTGCTATGTGGCGCGGTATTATCCCGTATTGACGCCGGGCAA
GAGCAACTCGGTCGCCGCATACACTATTCTCAGAATGACTTGGTTGAGTACTCACCAGTCACAGAAAAGC
ATCTTACGGATGGCATGACAGTAAGAGAATTATGCAGTGCTGCCATAACCATGAGTGATAACACTGCGGC
CAACTTACTTCTGACAACGATCGGAGGACCGAAGGAGCTAACCGCTTTTTTGCACAACATGGGGGATCAT
GTAACTCGCCTTGATCGTTGGGAACCGGAGCTGAATGAAGCCATACCAAACGACGAGCGTGACACCACGA
TGCCTGTAGCAATGGCAACAACGTTGCGCAAACTATTAACTGGCGAACTACTTACTCTAGCTTCCCGGCA
ACAATTAATAGACTGGATGGAGGCGGATAAAGTTGCAGGACCACTTCTGCGCTCGGCCCTTCCGGCTGGC
TGGTTTATTGCTGATAAATCTGGAGCCGGTGAGCGTGGAAGCCGCGGTATCATTGCAGCACTGGGGCCAG
ATGGTAAGCCCTCCCGTATCGTAGTTATCTACACGACGGGGAGTCAGGCAACTATGGATGAACGAAATAG
ACAGATCGCTGAGATAGGTGCCTCACTGATTAAGCATTGGTAACTGTCAGACCAAGTTTACTCATATATA
CTTTAGATTGATTTAAAACTTCATTTTTAATTTAAAAGGATCTAGGTGAAGATCCTTTTTGATAATCTCA
TGACCAAAATCCCTTAACGTGAGTTTTCGTTCCACTGAGCGTCAGACCCCGTAGAAAAGATCAAAGGATC
TTCTTGAGATCCTTTTTTTCTGCGCGTAATCTGCTGCTTGCAAACAAAAAAACCACCGCTACCAGCGGTG
GTTTGTTTGCCGGATCAAGAGCTACCAACTCTTTTTCCGAAGGTAACTGGCTTCAGCAGAGCGCAGATAC
CAAATACTGTTCTTCTAGTGTAGCCGTAGTTAGGCCACCACTTCAAGAACTCTGTAGCACCGCCTACATA
CCTCGCTCTGCTAATCCTGTTACCAGTGGCTGCTGCCAGTGGCGATAAGTCGTGTCTTACCGGGTTGGAC
TCAAGACGATAGTTACCGGATAAGGCGCAGCGGTCGGGCTGAACGGGGGGTTCGTGCACACAGCCCAGCT
TGGAGCGAACGACCTACACCGAACTGAGATACCTACAGCGTGAGCTATGAGAAAGCGCCACGCTTCCCGA
AGGGAGAAAGGCGGACAGGTATCCGGTAAGCGGCAGGGTCGGAACAGGAGAGCGCACGAGGGAGCTTCCA
GGGGGAAACGCCTGGTATCTTTATAGTCCTGTCGGGTTTCGCCACCTCTGACTTGAGCGTCGATTTTTGT
GATGCTCGTCAGGGGGGCGGAGCCTATGGAAAAACGCCAGCAACGCGGCCTTTTTACGGTTCCTGGCCTT
TTGCTGGCC
Features (pLannotate 1.2.2; 19 found; start..end, strand, type, name):
     15..255     +  promoter       U6 promoter: RNA polymerase III promoter for human U6 snRNA
    284..359     +  misc_RNA       gRNA scaffold: guide RNA scaffold for the Streptococcus pyogenes CRISPR/Cas9 system
    366..409     +  misc_RNA       gRNA scaffold (fragment): guide RNA scaffold for the Streptococcus pyogenes CRISPR/Cas9 system
    456..741     +  enhancer       CMV enhancer: human cytomegalovirus immediate early enhancer; contains an 18-bp deletion relative to the standard CMV enhancer
    743..1020    +  promoter       chicken β-actin promoter: No description available
   1021..1248    +  intron         hybrid intron: hybrid between chicken β-actin (CBA) and minute virus of mice (MMV) introns (Gray et al., 2011)
   1386..2987    +  CDS            Cas9(N): N-terminal portion of Streptococcus pyogenes Cas9 (Zetsche et al., 2015)
   2988..5486    +  CDS            Cas9(C): C-terminal portion of Streptococcus pyogenes Cas9 (Zetsche et al., 2015)
   5487..5534    +  CDS            nucleoplasmin NLS: bipartite nuclear localization signal from nucleoplasmin
   5604..6317    +  CDS            EGFP: EGFP is a basic (constitutively fluorescent) green fluorescent protein published in 1996, derived from Aequorea victoria. It is reported to be a rapidly-maturing weak dimer with moderate acid sensitivity.
   6351..6462    +  polyA_signal   bGH poly(A) signal: bovine growth hormone polyadenylation signal
   6567..6707    +  repeat_region  AAV2 ITR: inverted terminal repeat of adeno-associated virus serotype 2 inverted
   6712..6763    -  misc_feature   bom (fragment): basis of mobility region from pBR322
   6782..7237    +  rep_origin     f1 ori (sequence partly withheld): f1 bacteriophage origin of replication; arrow indicates direction of (+) strand synthesis
   7238..7287    -  misc_feature   bom (fragment): basis of mobility region from pBR322
   7389..7424    -  CDS            rop (fragment): Rop protein, which maintains plasmids at low copy number; rop
   7519..7623    +  promoter       AmpR promoter: bla
   7624..8484    +  CDS            AmpR: β-lactamase; bla; confers resistance to ampicillin, carbenicillin, and related antibiotics
   8655..9243    +  rep_origin     ori: high-copy-number ColE1/pMB1/pBR322/pUC origin of replication
