[The description below was written by a language model from this plasmid's Addgene catalogue record and pLannotate feature annotations shown in this document.]
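Description:
PX458_ZNF511_2 is a mammalian CRISPR expression plasmid built on the PX458 backbone that delivers both a guide RNA against human ZNF511 and Streptococcus pyogenes Cas9 linked to a GFP reporter. It is propagated in E. coli as a high-copy plasmid through a ColE1/pUC-type origin and selected with ampicillin via the β-lactamase gene. An f1 phage origin is also present, together with small annotated remnants of pBR322 bom and rop sequence and a single AAV2 inverted terminal repeat downstream of the expression cassette. With only one ITR annotated, the plasmid is a transfection vector rather than an AAV packaging genome.

Two expression units make up the payload. A human U6 RNA polymerase III promoter drives the ZNF511-specific spacer, introduced by Gibson cloning, fused to the S. pyogenes guide RNA scaffold; the annotation also picks up a second, partial scaffold fragment just downstream. A hybrid promoter made of the CMV enhancer, chicken β-actin promoter and a hybrid intron then drives Cas9, which the annotation tool splits into contiguous N- and C-terminal portions that together form one continuous coding region. This is followed by a nucleoplasmin nuclear localization signal and EGFP, terminated by the bovine growth hormone polyadenylation signal. According to the record, GFP is joined to Cas9 through a 2A peptide, so the two are made from one transcript as separate proteins and transfected cells can be identified or sorted by fluorescence.

The guide targets the 3' end of ZNF511. The plasmid belongs to a CRISPR-based epitope tagging system that adds a tag (currently FLAG) to endogenous proteins, supporting ChIP-seq of DNA-binding proteins. The tag donor template is not part of this construct.
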