Addgene plasmid #104045: PX458_ZNF511_2
Purpose: Encodes gRNA for 3' target of human ZNF511 along with Cas9 with 2A GFP
Depositing lab: Eric Mendenhall & Richard M. Myers. Depositing organization: University of Alabama in Huntsville. Publication: CETCh-seq: CRISPR epitope tagging ChIP-seq of DNA-binding proteins. Savic D, Partridge EC, Newberry KM, Smith SB, Meadows SK, Roberts BS, Mackiewicz M, Mendenhall EM, Myers RM. Genome Res. 2015 Sep 9. 10.1101/gr.193540.115 PubMed 26355004.
Backbone
  Vector backbone: PX458
  Vector type: Mammalian Expression, CRISPR
Growth in bacteria
  Bacterial resistance: Ampicillin, 100 μg/mL
  Growth temperature: 37°C
  Growth strain: DH5alpha
  Copy number: High Copy
Gene/Insert
  Gene/Insert name: ZNF511 gRNA
  gRNA/shRNA sequence: GTAGACTCAGAAAAGGAGTG
  Species: H. sapiens (human)
  Entrez Gene: ZNF511 (a.k.a. MGC30006)
  Cloning method: Gibson Cloning
  Sequencing primers: 5′ pBR322ori-F
Terms and licenses: Academic/Nonprofit Terms; Industry Terms: Not Available to Industry
Depositor comments: Note: This plasmid is part of the Mendenhall and Meyers CRISPR-based Tagging system to add a tag (currently using FLAG) to endogenous proteins. Please see https://www.addgene.org/crispr/tagging/ for more details.
How to cite: PX458_ZNF511_2 was a gift from Eric Mendenhall & Richard M. Myers (Addgene plasmid # 104045 ; http://n2t.net/addgene:104045 ; RRID:Addgene_104045)
